>Addgene plasmid #101700 | pUPD-Cyc1t (17-21) | addgene full sequence | sequence record 213442 | Addgene NGS Result
CGCCAGCTGGCGAAAGGGGGATGTGCTGCAAGGCGATTAAGTTGGGTAACGCCAGGGTTTTCCCAGTCAC
GACGTTGTAAAACGACGGCCAGTGAATTGTAATACGACTCACTATAGGGCGAATTGGGCCCGACGTCGCA
TGCTCCCGGCCGCCATGGCGGCCGCGGGAATTCGATTGGGCGATGAGTGGTCTCGGCTTATCCGCTCTAA
CCGAAAAGGAAGGAGTTAGACAACCTGAAGTCTAGGTCCCTATTTATTTTTTTTAATAGTTATGTTAGTA
TTAAGAACGTTATTTATATTTCAAATTTTTCTTTTTTTTCTGTACAAACGCGTGTACGCATGTAACATTA
TACTGAAAACCTTGCTTGAGAAGGTTTTGGGACGCTCGAAGCGCTCGAGACCACTCATCGCCCAATCACT
AGTGAATTCGCGGCCGCCTGCAGGTCGACCATATGGGAGAGCTCCCAACGCGTTGGATGCATAGCTTGAG
TATTCTATAGTGTCACCTAAATAGCTTGGCGTAATCATGGTCATAGCTGTTTCCTGTGTGAAATTGTTAT
CCGCTCACAATTCCACACAACATACGAGCCGGAAGCATAAAGTGTAAAGCCTGGGGTGCCTAATGAGTGA
GCTAACTCACATTAATTGCGTTGCGCTCACTGCCCGCTTTCCAGTCGGGAAACCTGTCGTGCCAGCTGCA
TTAATGAATCGGCCAACGCGCGGGGAGAGGCGGTTTGCGTATTGGGCGCTCTTCCGCTTCCTCGCTCACT
GACTCGCTGCGCTCGGTCGTTCGGCTGCGGCGAGCGGTATCAGCTCACTCAAAGGCGGTAATACGGTTAT
CCACAGAATCAGGGGATAACGCAGGAAAGAACATGTGAGCAAAAGGCCAGCAAAAGGCCAGGAACCGTAA
AAAGGCCGCGTTGCTGGCGTTTTTCCATAGGCTCCGCCCCCCTGACGAGCATCACAAAAATCGACGCTCA
AGTCAGAGGTGGCGAAACCCGACAGGACTATAAAGATACCAGGCGTTTCCCCCTGGAAGCTCCCTCGTGC
GCTCTCCTGTTCCGACCCTGCCGCTTACCGGATACCTGTCCGCCTTTCTCCCTTCGGGAAGCGTGGCGCT
TTCTCATAGCTCACGCTGTAGGTATCTCAGTTCGGTGTAGGTCGTTCGCTCCAAGCTGGGCTGTGTGCAC
GAACCCCCCGTTCAGCCCGACCGCTGCGCCTTATCCGGTAACTATCGTCTTGAGTCCAACCCGGTAAGAC
ACGACTTATCGCCACTGGCAGCAGCCACTGGTAACAGGATTAGCAGAGCGAGGTATGTAGGCGGTGCTAC
AGAGTTCTTGAAGTGGTGGCCTAACTACGGCTACACTAGAAGAACAGTATTTGGTATCTGCGCTCTGCTG
AAGCCAGTTACCTTCGGAAAAAGAGTTGGTAGCTCTTGATCCGGCAAACAAACCACCGCTGGTAGCGGTG
GTTTTTTTGTTTGCAAGCAGCAGATTACGCGCAGAAAAAAAGGATCTCAAGAAGATCCTTTGATCTTTTC
TACGGGGTCTGACGCTCAGTGGAACGAAAACTCACGTTAAGGGATTTTGGTCATGAGATTATCAAAAAGG
ATCTTCACCTAGATCCTTTTAAATTAAAAATGAAGTTTTAAATCAATCTAAAGTATATATGAGTAAACTT
GGTCTGACAGTTACCAATGCTTAATCAGTGAGGCACCTATCTCAGCGATCTGTCTATTTCGTTCATCCAT
AGTTGCCTGACTCCCCGTCGTGTAGATAACTACGATACGGGAGGGCTTACCATCTGGCCCCAGTGCTGCA
ATGATACCGCGCGACCCACGCTCACCGGCTCCAGATTTATCAGCAATAAACCAGCCAGCCGGAAGGGCCG
AGCGCAGAAGTGGTCCTGCAACTTTATCCGCCTCCATCCAGTCTATTAATTGTTGCCGGGAAGCTAGAGT
AAGTAGTTCGCCAGTTAATAGTTTGCGCAACGTTGTTGCCATTGCTACAGGCATCGTGGTGTCACGCTCG
TCGTTTGGTATGGCTTCATTCAGCTCCGGTTCCCAACGATCAAGGCGAGTTACATGATCCCCCATGTTGT
GCAAAAAAGCGGTTAGCTCCTTCGGTCCTCCGATCGTTGTCAGAAGTAAGTTGGCCGCAGTGTTATCACT
CATGGTTATGGCAGCACTGCATAATTCTCTTACTGTCATGCCATCCGTAAGATGCTTTTCTGTGACTGGT
GAGTACTCAACCAAGTCATTCTGAGAATAGTGTATGCGGCGACCGAGTTGCTCTTGCCCGGCGTCAATAC
GGGATAATACCGCGCCACATAGCAGAACTTTAAAAGTGCTCATCATTGGAAAACGTTCTTCGGGGCGAAA
ACTCTCAAGGATCTTACCGCTGTTGAGATCCAGTTCGATGTAACCCACTCGTGCACCCAACTGATCTTCA
GCATCTTTTACTTTCACCAGCGTTTCTGGGTGAGCAAAAACAGGAAGGCAAAATGCCGCAAAAAAGGGAA
TAAGGGCGACACGGAAATGTTGAATACTCATACTCTTCCTTTTTCAATATTATTGAAGCATTTATCAGGG
TTATTGTCTCATGAGCGGATACATATTTGAATGTATTTAGAAAAATAAACAAATAGGGGTTCCGCGCACA
TTTCCCCGAAAAGTGCCACCTGATGCGGTGTGAAATACCGCACAGATGCGTAAGGAGAAAATACCGCATC
AGGAAATTGTAAGCGTTAATATTTTGTTAAAATTCGCGTTAAATTTTTGTTAAATCAGCTCATTTTTTAA
CCAATAGGCCGAAATCGGCAAAATCCCTTATAAATCAAAAGAATAGACCGAGATAGGGT
[37 nt withheld, positions 2860-2896]
AAAGAACGTGGACTCCAACGTCAAAGGGCGAAAAACCGTCTATCAGGGCGCTGGCCCACTACGTGAACCA
TCACCCT
[91 nt withheld, positions 2974-3064]
G
[124 nt withheld, positions 3066-3189]
CCATTCGCCATTCAGGCTGCGCAACTGTTGGGAAGGGCGATCGGTGCGGGCCTCTTCGCTATTA
Features (pLannotate 1.2.2; 14 found; start..end, strand, type, name):
    100..118     +  promoter       T7 promoter: promoter for bacteriophage T7 RNA polymerase
    200..391     +  terminator     CYC1 terminator: S. cerevisiae CYC1; transcription terminator for CYC1
    420..482     -  CDS            VESPI_VESMG (fragment): Experimental evidence at protein level: Swiss-Prot protein existence level 1. Shows contractile activity on isolated ileum smooth muscle. From Vespa magnifica (Hornet).
    494..512     -  promoter       SP6 promoter: promoter for bacteriophage SP6 RNA polymerase
    554..570     -  protein_bind   lac operator: The lac repressor binds to the lac operator to inhibit transcription in E. coli. This inhibition can be relieved by adding lactose or isopropyl-β-D-thiogalactopyranoside (IPTG). lac repressor encoded by lacI
    578..608     -  promoter       lac promoter: promoter for the E. coli lac operon
    623..644     -  protein_bind   CAP binding site: CAP binding activates transcription in the presence of cAMP. E. coli catabolite activator protein
    657..749     -  CDS            lacI (fragment): lac repressor; lacI; The lac repressor binds to the lac operator to inhibit transcription in E. coli. This inhibition can be relieved by adding lactose or isopropyl-β-D-thiogalactopyranoside (IPTG).
    932..1520    -  rep_origin     ori: high-copy-number ColE1/pMB1/pBR322/pUC origin of replication
   1691..2551    -  CDS            AmpR: β-lactamase; bla; confers resistance to ampicillin, carbenicillin, and related antibiotics
   2552..2656    -  promoter       AmpR promoter: bla
   2683..2733    +  misc_feature   bom (fragment): basis of mobility region from pBR322
   2734..3189    -  rep_origin     f1 ori (sequence partly withheld): f1 bacteriophage origin of replication; arrow indicates direction of (+) strand synthesis
   3193..97      -  CDS            lacZα (fragment) (across the origin): LacZα fragment of β-galactosidase; lacZ fragment
