[The description below was written by a language model from this plasmid's Addgene catalogue record and pLannotate feature annotations shown in this document.]
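Description:
pUPD-Cyc1t (17-21) is a GoldenBraid part-domestication plasmid that stores the Saccharomyces cerevisiae CYC1 transcription terminator as a reusable modular cloning element. It is built on the pUPD entry backbone and is catalogued as a yeast expression vector, but the roughly 3.3 kb sequence record contains no yeast origin of replication or yeast selectable marker. It therefore serves as an E. coli-maintained part donor rather than as a plasmid that is itself propagated in yeast. Replication in bacteria relies on a high-copy ColE1/pUC-type origin, and selection is by ampicillin through the β-lactamase gene and its native promoter. An f1 phage origin is also present.

The insert is the approximately 190 bp terminator of YJR048W (CYC1), flanked by defined four-nucleotide overhang sequences. These overhangs specify the part's position in the GoldenBraid grammar, and the "17-21" in the name indicates the standard positions it occupies, which correspond to the terminator slot at the 3' end of a transcriptional unit. In the feature table, the terminator lies between T7 and SP6 promoters within an interrupted lacZα region that also carries the lac promoter, lac operator and CAP binding site. This layout is typical of cloning sites where insertion disrupts lacZα. The short hornet peptide hit, the lacI fragment and the bom fragment are most likely annotation artefacts or backbone remnants with no functional role.

The part is intended for release by type IIS restriction and assembly with promoter and coding-sequence modules into multipartite transcriptional units. It belongs to a toolkit that adapts GoldenBraid for expressing heterologous proteins in yeast, in particular proteins targeted to mitochondria.
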