Addgene plasmid #101700: pUPD-Cyc1t (17-21)
Purpose: Cyc1t in domestication vector
Depositing lab: Elena Caro Bernat. Depositing organization: Centro de Biotecnología y Genómica de Plantas (UPM/INIA). Publication: Adaptation of the GoldenBraid modular cloning system and creation of a toolkit for the expression of heterologous proteins in yeast mitochondria. Perez-Gonzalez A, Kniewel R, Veldhuizen M, Verma HK, Navarro-Rodriguez M, Rubio LM, Caro E. BMC Biotechnol. 2017 Nov 13;17(1):80. doi: 10.1186/s12896-017-0393-y. PubMed 29132331.
Backbone
  Vector backbone: pUPD
  Vector type: Yeast Expression
Growth in bacteria
  Bacterial resistance: Ampicillin, 100 μg/mL
  Growth temperature: 37°C
  Growth strain: DH5alpha
  Copy number: Unknown
Gene/Insert
  Gene/Insert name: GCTT-[terminator of S. cerevisiae YJR048W (190 bp)]-CGCT
Terms and licenses: Academic/Nonprofit Terms; Industry Terms: Not Available to Industry
How to cite: pUPD-Cyc1t (17-21) was a gift from Elena Caro Bernat (Addgene plasmid # 101700 ; http://n2t.net/addgene:101700 ; RRID:Addgene_101700)
