>Addgene plasmid #101700 | pUPD-Cyc1t (17-21) | depositor partial sequence | sequence record 191987 | Cyc1t
ATCCGCTCTAACCGAAAAGGAAGGAGTTAGACAACCTGAAGTCTAGGTCCCTATTTATTTTTTTTAATAG
TTATGTTAGTATTAAGAACGTTATTTATATTTCAAATTTTTCTTTTTTTTCTGTACAAACGCGTGTACGC
ATGTAACATTATACTGAAAACCTTGCTTGAGAAGGTTTTGGGACGCTCGAAG
